Addgene plasmid #242702: pLenti-shATF4 #1
Purpose: shRNA knockdown human ATF4 gene
Depositing lab: Xingguo Zhu. Depositing organization: Augusta University.
Backbone
  Vector backbone: pLKO.1
  Vector type: Lentiviral
  Selectable markers: Puromycin
Growth in bacteria
  Bacterial resistance: Ampicillin, 100 μg/mL
  Growth temperature: 37°C
  Growth strain: NEB Stable
  Copy number: High Copy
Gene/Insert
  Gene/Insert name: ATF4
  gRNA/shRNA sequence: GCCTAGGTCTCTTAGATGATT
  Species: H. sapiens (human)
  Insert size (bp): 58
  Entrez Gene: ATF4 (a.k.a. CREB-2, CREB2, TAXREB67, TXREB)
  Cloning method: Restriction Enzyme; 5′ cloning site AgeI (destroyed during cloning); 3′ cloning site EcoRI (not destroyed)
  Sequencing primers: 5′ common; 3′ common
Terms and licenses: Academic/Nonprofit Terms; Industry Terms: Not Available to Industry
How to cite: pLenti-shATF4 #1 was a gift from Xingguo Zhu (Addgene plasmid # 242702 ; http://n2t.net/addgene:242702 ; RRID:Addgene_242702)
