[The description below was written by a language model from this plasmid's Addgene catalogue record and pLannotate feature annotations shown in this document.]
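Description:
pLenti-shATF4 #1 is a lentiviral shRNA vector built on the pLKO.1 backbone and designed to knock down the human ATF4 gene (also known as CREB-2). A 58 bp hairpin-encoding insert was cloned between the AgeI and EcoRI sites, destroying the AgeI site, which places it directly downstream of the human U6 promoter. This RNA polymerase III promoter drives constitutive expression of the short hairpin RNA, which the cellular RNAi machinery processes into a small interfering RNA directed against ATF4 mRNA. The "#1" in the name suggests it may be one of several hairpins against this gene, although the record does not describe any others.

The viral portion follows a third-generation, self-inactivating design. An RSV promoter fused to a truncated HIV-1 5' LTR drives genomic RNA production in packaging cells without requiring Tat. It is followed by the Ψ packaging signal with a partial gag sequence, the Rev response element for nuclear export of unspliced transcripts, and a cPPT/CTS element that aids nuclear import in transduced cells. The ΔU3 3' LTR inactivates the viral promoter after integration. Within the proviral region, an hPGK promoter drives puromycin N-acetyltransferase, allowing selection of stably transduced mammalian cells. Packaging functions are not encoded and must be supplied in trans.

In bacteria the plasmid is maintained through a high-copy ColE1/pUC-type origin with ampicillin resistance. The backbone also carries an f1 origin, an SV40 origin and poly(A) signal, and residual lac, T7 and T3 elements. The construct is used for transient or stable ATF4 loss-of-function studies in human cells.
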