Features (pLannotate 1.2.2; 25 found; start..end, strand, type, name):
    529..1128    +  CDS            PuroR: puromycin N-acetyltransferase; pac from Streptomyces alboniger; confers resistance to puromycin
   1171..1254    +  CDS            nef (fragment): NEF_HV1Z2 - Experimental evidence at protein level: Swiss-Prot protein existence level 1. Extracellular Nef protein targets CD4(+) T-lymphocytes for apoptosis by interacting with CXCR4 surface receptors. From Human immunodeficiency virus type 1 group M subtype D (isolate Z2/CDC-Z34) (HIV-1).
   1256..1489    +  LTR            3' LTR (ΔU3): self-inactivating 3' long terminal repeat (LTR) from HIV-1
   1561..1682    +  polyA_signal   SV40 poly(A) signal: SV40 polyadenylation signal
   1722..1857    +  rep_origin     SV40 ori: SV40 origin of replication
   1878..1896    -  promoter       T7 promoter: promoter for bacteriophage T7 RNA polymerase
   1904..2059    +  CDS            lacZα (fragment): LacZα fragment of β-galactosidase; lacZ fragment
   2064..2492    +  rep_origin     f1 ori (sequence partly withheld): f1 bacteriophage origin of replication; arrow indicates direction of (+) strand synthesis
   2545..2649    +  promoter       AmpR promoter: bla
   2650..3510    +  CDS            AmpR: β-lactamase; bla; confers resistance to ampicillin, carbenicillin, and related antibiotics
   3681..4269    +  rep_origin     ori: high-copy-number ColE1/pMB1/pBR322/pUC origin of replication
   4452..4544    +  CDS            lacI (fragment): lac repressor; lacI; The lac repressor binds to the lac operator to inhibit transcription in E. coli. This inhibition can be relieved by adding lactose or isopropyl-β-D-thiogalactopyranoside (IPTG).
   4557..4578    +  protein_bind   CAP binding site: CAP binding activates transcription in the presence of cAMP. E. coli catabolite activator protein
   4593..4623    +  promoter       lac promoter: promoter for the E. coli lac operon
   4631..4647    +  protein_bind   lac operator: The lac repressor binds to the lac operator to inhibit transcription in E. coli. This inhibition can be relieved by adding lactose or isopropyl-β-D-thiogalactopyranoside (IPTG). lac repressor encoded by lacI
   4692..4710    +  promoter       T3 promoter: promoter for bacteriophage T3 RNA polymerase
   4738..4964    +  promoter       RSV promoter: Rous sarcoma virus enhancer/promoter
   4965..5145    +  LTR            5' LTR (truncated): truncated 5' long terminal repeat (LTR) from HIV-1
   5192..5317    +  misc_feature   HIV-1 Ψ: packaging signal of human immunodeficiency virus type 1
   5301..5664    +  CDS            HIV-1 gag (fragment): gag protein from human immunodeficiency virus 1; gag
   5810..6043    +  misc_feature   RRE: The Rev response element (RRE) of HIV-1 allows for Rev-dependent mRNA export from the nucleus to the cytoplasm.
   6420..6520    +  CDS            Rev (fragment): human immunodeficiency virus 1 (HIV-1) Rev protein; rev; enhances nuclear export of unspliced and incompletely spliced viral mRNAs
   6570..6810    +  promoter       U6 promoter: RNA polymerase III promoter for human U6 snRNA
   6915..7032    +  misc_feature   cPPT/CTS: central polypurine tract and central termination sequence of HIV-1
   7081..507     +  promoter       hPGK promoter (across the origin): human phosphoglycerate kinase 1 promoter
>Addgene plasmid #242702 | pLenti-shATF4 #1 | addgene full sequence | sequence record 487605 | Addgene NGS Result
TTGGGGTTGCGCCTTTTCCAAGGCAGCCCTGGGTTTGCGCAGGGACGCGGCTGCTCTGGGCGTGGTTCCG
GGAAACGCAGCGGCGCCGACCCTGGGTCTCGCACATTCTTCACGTCCGTTCGCAGCGTCACCCGGATCTT
CGCCGCTACCCTTGTGGGCCCCCCGGCGACGCTTCCTGCTCCGCCCCTAAGTCGGGAAGGTTCCTTGCGG
TTCGCGGCGTGCCGGACGTGACAAACGGAAGCCGCACGTCTCACTAGTACCCTCGCAGACGGACAGCGCC
AGGGAGCAATGGCAGCGCGCCGACCGCGATGGGCTGTGGCCAATAGCGGCTGCTCAGCAGGGCGCGCCGA
GAGCAGCGGCCGGGAAGGGGCGGTGCGGGAGGCGGGGTGTGGGGCGGTAGTGTGGGCCCTGTTCCTGCCC
GCGCGGTGTTCCGCATTCTGCAAGCCTCCGGAGCGCACGTCGGCAGTCGGCTCCCTCGTTGACCGAATCA
CCGACCTCTCTCCCCAGGGGGATCCACCGGAGCTTACCATGACCGAGTACAAGCCCACGGTGCGCCTCGC
CACCCGCGACGACGTCCCCAGGGCCGTACGCACCCTCGCCGCCGCGTTCGCCGACTACCCCGCCACGCGC
CACACCGTCGATCCGGACCGCCACATCGAGCGGGTCACCGAGCTGCAAGAACTCTTCCTCACGCGCGTCG
GGCTCGACATCGGCAAGGTGTGGGTCGCGGACGACGGCGCCGCGGTGGCGGTCTGGACCACGCCGGAGAG
CGTCGAAGCGGGGGCGGTGTTCGCCGAGATCGGCCCGCGCATGGCCGAGTTGAGCGGTTCCCGGCTGGCC
GCGCAGCAACAGATGGAAGGCCTCCTGGCGCCGCACCGGCCCAAGGAGCCCGCGTGGTTCCTGGCCACCG
TCGGCGTCTCGCCCGACCACCAGGGCAAGGGTCTGGGCAGCGCCGTCGTGCTCCCCGGAGTGGAGGCGGC
CGAGCGCGCCGGGGTGCCCGCCTTCCTGGAGACCTCCGCGCCCCGCAACCTCCCCTTCTACGAGCGGCTC
GGCTTCACCGTCACCGCCGACGTCGAGGTGCCCGAAGGACCGCGCACCTGGTGCATGACCCGCAAGCCCG
GTGCCTGACGCCCGCCCCACGACCCGCAGCGCCCGACCGAAAGGAGCGCACGACCCCATGCATCGGTACC
TTTAAGACCAATGACTTACAAGGCAGCTGTAGATCTTAGCCACTTTTTAAAAGAAAAGGGGGGACTGGAA
GGGCTAATTCACTCCCAACGAAGACAAGATCTGCTTTTTGCTTGTACTGGGTCTCTCTGGTTAGACCAGA
TCTGAGCCTGGGAGCTCTCTGGCTAACTAGGGAACCCACTGCTTAAGCCTCAATAAAGCTTGCCTTGAGT
GCTTCAAGTAGTGTGTGCCCGTCTGTTGTGTGACTCTGGTAACTAGAGATCCCTCAGACCCTTTTAGTCA
GTGTGGAAAATCTCTAGCAGTAGTAGTTCATGTCATCTTATTATTCAGTATTTATAACTTGCAAAGAAAT
GAATATCAGAGAGTGAGAGGAACTTGTTTATTGCAGCTTATAATGGTTACAAATAAAGCAATAGCATCAC
AAATTTCACAAATAAAGCATTTTTTTCACTGCATTCTAGTTGTGGTTTGTCCAAACTCATCAATGTATCT
TATCATGTCTGGCTCTAGCTATCCCGCCCCTAACTCCGCCCATCCCGCCCCTAACTCCGCCCAGTTCCGC
CCATTCTCCGCCCCATGGCTGACTAATTTTTTTTATTTATGCAGAGGCCGAGGCCGCCTCGGCCTCTGAG
CTATTCCAGAAGTAGTGAGGAGGCTTTTTTGGAGGCCTAGGGACGTACCCAATTCGCCCTATAGTGAGTC
GTATTACGCGCGCTCACTGGCCGTCGTTTTACAACGTCGTGACTGGGAAAACCCTGGCGTTACCCAACTT
AATCGCCTTGCAGCACATCCCCCTTTCGCCAGCTGGCGTAATAGCGAAGAGGCCCGCACCGATCGCCCTT
CCCAACAGTTGCGCAGCCTGAATGGCGAATGGG
[124 nt withheld, positions 2064-2187]
C
[91 nt withheld, positions 2189-2279]
A
[49 nt withheld, positions 2281-2329]
CCTTTGACGTTGGAGTCCACGTTCTTT
[37 nt withheld, positions 2357-2393]
ACCCTATCTCGGTCTATTCTTTTGATTTATAAGGGATTTTGCCGATTTCGGCCTATTGGTTAAAAAATGA
GCTGATTTAACAAAAATTTAACGCGAATTTTAACAAAATATTAACGCTTACAATTTAGGTGGCACTTTTC
GGGGAAATGTGCGCGGAACCCCTATTTGTTTATTTTTCTAAATACATTCAAATATGTATCCGCTCATGAG
ACAATAACCCTGATAAATGCTTCAATAATATTGAAAAAGGAAGAGTATGAGTATTCAACATTTCCGTGTC
GCCCTTATTCCCTTTTTTGCGGCATTTTGCCTTCCTGTTTTTGCTCACCCAGAAACGCTGGTGAAAGTAA
AAGATGCTGAAGATCAGTTGGGTGCACGAGTGGGTTACATCGAACTGGATCTCAACAGCGGTAAGATCCT
TGAGAGTTTTCGCCCCGAAGAACGTTTTCCAATGATGAGCACTTTTAAAGTTCTGCTATGTGGCGCGGTA
TTATCCCGTATTGACGCCGGGCAAGAGCAACTCGGTCGCCGCATACACTATTCTCAGAATGACTTGGTTG
AGTACTCACCAGTCACAGAAAAGCATCTTACGGATGGCATGACAGTAAGAGAATTATGCAGTGCTGCCAT
AACCATGAGTGATAACACTGCGGCCAACTTACTTCTGACAACGATCGGAGGACCGAAGGAGCTAACCGCT
TTTTTGCACAACATGGGGGATCATGTAACTCGCCTTGATCGTTGGGAACCGGAGCTGAATGAAGCCATAC
CAAACGACGAGCGTGACACCACGATGCCTGTAGCAATGGCAACAACGTTGCGCAAACTATTAACTGGCGA
ACTACTTACTCTAGCTTCCCGGCAACAATTAATAGACTGGATGGAGGCGGATAAAGTTGCAGGACCACTT
CTGCGCTCGGCCCTTCCGGCTGGCTGGTTTATTGCTGATAAATCTGGAGCCGGTGAGCGTGGGTCTCGCG
GTATCATTGCAGCACTGGGGCCAGATGGTAAGCCCTCCCGTATCGTAGTTATCTACACGACGGGGAGTCA
GGCAACTATGGATGAACGAAATAGACAGATCGCTGAGATAGGTGCCTCACTGATTAAGCATTGGTAACTG
TCAGACCAAGTTTACTCATATATACTTTAGATTGATTTAAAACTTCATTTTTAATTTAAAAGGATCTAGG
TGAAGATCCTTTTTGATAATCTCATGACCAAAATCCCTTAACGTGAGTTTTCGTTCCACTGAGCGTCAGA
CCCCGTAGAAAAGATCAAAGGATCTTCTTGAGATCCTTTTTTTCTGCGCGTAATCTGCTGCTTGCAAACA
AAAAAACCACCGCTACCAGCGGTGGTTTGTTTGCCGGATCAAGAGCTACCAACTCTTTTTCCGAAGGTAA
CTGGCTTCAGCAGAGCGCAGATACCAAATACTGTTCTTCTAGTGTAGCCGTAGTTAGGCCACCACTTCAA
GAACTCTGTAGCACCGCCTACATACCTCGCTCTGCTAATCCTGTTACCAGTGGCTGCTGCCAGTGGCGAT
AAGTCGTGTCTTACCGGGTTGGACTCAAGACGATAGTTACCGGATAAGGCGCAGCGGTCGGGCTGAACGG
GGGGTTCGTGCACACAGCCCAGCTTGGAGCGAACGACCTACACCGAACTGAGATACCTACAGCGTGAGCT
ATGAGAAAGCGCCACGCTTCCCGAAGGGAGAAAGGCGGACAGGTATCCGGTAAGCGGCAGGGTCGGAACA
GGAGAGCGCACGAGGGAGCTTCCAGGGGGAAACGCCTGGTATCTTTATAGTCCTGTCGGGTTTCGCCACC
TCTGACTTGAGCGTCGATTTTTGTGATGCTCGTCAGGGGGGCGGAGCCTATGGAAAAACGCCAGCAACGC
GGCCTTTTTACGGTTCCTGGCCTTTTGCTGGCCTTTTGCTCACATGTTCTTTCCTGCGTTATCCCCTGAT
TCTGTGGATAACCGTATTACCGCCTTTGAGTGAGCTGATACCGCTCGCCGCAGCCGAACGACCGAGCGCA
GCGAGTCAGTGAGCGAGGAAGCGGAAGAGCGCCCAATACGCAAACCGCCTCTCCCCGCGCGTTGGCCGAT
TCATTAATGCAGCTGGCACGACAGGTTTCCCGACTGGAAAGCGGGCAGTGAGCGCAACGCAATTAATGTG
AGTTAGCTTACTCATTAGGCACCCCAGGCTTTACACTTTATGCTTCCGGCTCGTATGTTGTGTGGAATTG
TGAGCGGATAACAATTTCACACAGGAAACAGCTATGACCATGATTACGCCAAGCGCGCAATTAACCCTCA
CTAAAGGGAACAAAAGCTGGAGCTGCAAGCTTAATGTAGTCTTATGCAATACTCTTGTAGTCTTGCAACA
TGGTAACGATGAGTTAGCAACATGCCTTACAAGGAGAGAAAAAGCACCGTGCATGCCGATTGGTGGAAGT
AAGGTGGTACGATCGTGCCTTATTAGGAAGGCAACAGACGGGTCTGACATGGATTGGACGAACCACTGAA
TTGCCGCATTGCAGAGATATTGTATTTAAGTGCCTAGCTCGATACATAAACGGGTCTCTCTGGTTAGACC
AGATCTGAGCCTGGGAGCTCTCTGGCTAACTAGGGAACCCACTGCTTAAGCCTCAATAAAGCTTGCCTTG
AGTGCTTCAAGTAGTGTGTGCCCGTCTGTTGTGTGACTCTGGTAACTAGAGATCCCTCAGACCCTTTTAG
TCAGTGTGGAAAATCTCTAGCAGTGGCGCCCGAACAGGGACTTGAAAGCGAAAGGGAAACCAGAGGAGCT
CTCTCGACGCAGGACTCGGCTTGCTGAAGCGCGCACGGCAAGAGGCGAGGGGCGGCGACTGGTGAGTACG
CCAAAAATTTTGACTAGCGGAGGCTAGAAGGAGAGAGATGGGTGCGAGAGCGTCAGTATTAAGCGGGGGA
GAATTAGATCGCGATGGGAAAAAATTCGGTTAAGGCCAGGGGGAAAGAAAAAATATAAATTAAAACATAT
AGTATGGGCAAGCAGGGAGCTAGAACGATTCGCAGTTAATCCTGGCCTGTTAGAAACATCAGAAGGCTGT
AGACAAATACTGGGACAGCTACAACCATCCCTTCAGACAGGATCAGAAGAACTTAGATCATTATATAATA
CAGTAGCAACCCTCTATTGTGTGCATCAAAGGATAGAGATAAAAGACACCAAGGAAGCTTTAGACAAGAT
AGAGGAAGAGCAAAACAAAAGTAAGACCACCGCACAGCAAGCGGCCGCTGATCTTCAGACCTGGAGGAGG
AGATATGAGGGACAATTGGAGAAGTGAATTATATAAATATAAAGTAGTAAAAATTGAACCATTAGGAGTA
GCACCCACCAAGGCAAAGAGAAGAGTGGTGCAGAGAGAAAAAAGAGCAGTGGGAATAGGAGCTTTGTTCC
TTGGGTTCTTGGGAGCAGCAGGAAGCACTATGGGCGCAGCGTCAATGACGCTGACGGTACAGGCCAGACA
ATTATTGTCTGGTATAGTGCAGCAGCAGAACAATTTGCTGAGGGCTATTGAGGCGCAACAGCATCTGTTG
CAACTCACAGTCTGGGGCATCAAGCAGCTCCAGGCAAGAATCCTGGCTGTGGAAAGATACCTAAAGGATC
AACAGCTCCTGGGGATTTGGGGTTGCTCTGGAAAACTCATTTGCACCACTGCTGTGCCTTGGAATGCTAG
TTGGAGTAATAAATCTCTGGAACAGATTTGGAATCACACGACCTGGATGGAGTGGGACAGAGAAATTAAC
AATTACACAAGCTTAATACACTCCTTAATTGAAGAATCGCAAAACCAGCAAGAAAAGAATGAACAAGAAT
TATTGGAATTAGATAAATGGGCAAGTTTGTGGAATTGGTTTAACATAACAAATTGGCTGTGGTATATAAA
ATTATTCATAATGATAGTAGGAGGCTTGGTAGGTTTAAGAATAGTTTTTGCTGTACTTTCTATAGTGAAT
AGAGTTAGGCAGGGATATTCACCATTATCGTTTCAGACCCACCTCCCAACCCCGAGGGGACCCGACAGGC
CCGAAGGAATAGAAGAAGAAGGTGGAGAGAGAGACAGAGACAGATCCATTCGATTAGTGAACGGATCTCG
ACGGTATCGATCACGAGACTAGCCTCGAGCGGCCGCCCCCTTCACCGAGGGCCTATTTCCCATGATTCCT
TCATATTTGCATATACGATACAAGGCTGTTAGAGAGATAATTGGAATTAATTTGACTGTAAACACAAAGA
TATTAGTACAAAATACGTGACGTAGAAAGTAATAATTTCTTGGGTAGTTTGCAGTTTTAAAATTATGTTT
TAAAATGGACTATCATATGCTTACCGTAACTTGAAAGTATTTCGATTTCTTGGCTTTATATATCTTGTGG
AAAGGACGAAACACCGGGCCTAGGTCTCTTAGATGATTCTCGAGAATCATCTAAGAGACCTAGGCTTTTT
GAATTCTCGACCTCGAGACAAATGGCAGTATTCATCCACAATTTTAAAAGAAAAGGGGGGATTGGGGGGT
ACAGTGCAGGGGAAAGAATAGTAGACATAATAGCAACAGACATACAAACTAAAGAATTACAAAAACAAAT
TACAAAAATTCAAAATTTTCGGGTTTATTACAGGGACAGCAGAGATCCACTTTGGCCGCGGCTCGAGGGG
G
